Addgene plasmid #118316: mCherry-RanV19
Purpose: Expression of human Ran
Depositing lab: Philip Stork. Depositing organization: Oregon Health & Science University. Publication: The interaction of Epac1 and Ran promotes Rap1 activation at the nuclear envelope. Liu C, Takahashi M, Li Y, Dillon TJ, Kaech S, Stork PJ. Mol Cell Biol. 2010 Aug;30(16):3956-69. doi: 10.1128/MCB.00242-10. Epub 2010 Jun 14. PubMed 20547757.
Backbone
  Vector backbone: mCherry-C1
  Backbone manufacturer: clontech
  Vector type: Mammalian Expression
Growth in bacteria
  Bacterial resistance: Kanamycin, 50 μg/mL
  Growth temperature: 37°C
  Growth strain: DH5alpha
  Copy number: High Copy
Gene/Insert
  Gene/Insert name: RanV19
  Species: H. sapiens (human)
  Insert size (bp): 650
  Entrez Gene: RAN (a.k.a. ARA24, Gsp1, TC4)
  Tag / fusion protein: mCherry (N terminal on insert)
  Cloning method: Restriction Enzyme; 5′ cloning site EcoRI (unknown if destroyed); 3′ cloning site ApaI (unknown if destroyed)
  Sequencing primers: 5′ CMV
Resource information
  A portion of this plasmid was derived from a plasmid made by: Human RanV19 was obtained from Ian Macara (University of Virginia)
Terms and licenses: Academic/Nonprofit Terms; Industry Terms: Not Available to Industry
How to cite: mCherry-RanV19 was a gift from Philip Stork (Addgene plasmid # 118316 ; http://n2t.net/addgene:118316 ; RRID:Addgene_118316)
