[The description below was written by a language model from this plasmid's Addgene catalogue record and pLannotate feature annotations shown in this document.]
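Description:
mCherry-RanV19 is a mammalian expression plasmid built on the Clontech mCherry-C1 backbone that produces human Ran GTPase fused at its N terminus to the red fluorescent protein mCherry. The full sequence record is 5,362 nt. Transcription is driven by the human cytomegalovirus immediate early enhancer and promoter. The mCherry coding sequence is followed by a short stretch of multiple cloning site that acts as a linker, and then by the roughly 650 bp Ran open reading frame, which was inserted between the EcoRI and ApaI sites. An SV40 polyadenylation signal terminates the transcript. The automated annotation matches the insert to a canine Ran protein entry, but the catalogue lists the species as human. The name indicates a valine substitution at position 19, although the record does not describe the mutation or its biochemical effect.

In bacteria the plasmid replicates at high copy from a ColE1/pUC-type origin and is selected with kanamycin. The Tn5 NeoR/KanR gene sits behind tandem bacterial (bla) and SV40 early promoters and is followed by an HSV TK polyadenylation signal. The same marker can therefore confer G418 resistance in mammalian cells. An f1 origin is also present. The short large T antigen, ble and bGH poly(A) fragments in the feature table appear to be backbone remnants rather than functional elements.

The stated purpose is expression of human Ran. The mCherry tag allows the protein's localisation to be followed by fluorescence microscopy. The associated publication concerns the interaction of Epac1 with Ran and Rap1 activation at the nuclear envelope.
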