Features (pLannotate 1.2.2; 16 found; start..end, strand, type, name):
     65..368     +  enhancer       CMV enhancer: human cytomegalovirus immediate early enhancer
    369..572     +  promoter       CMV promoter: human cytomegalovirus (CMV) immediate early promoter
    617..1324    +  CDS            mCherry: mCherry is a basic (constitutively fluorescent) red fluorescent protein published in 2004, derived from Discosoma sp.. It is reported to be a very rapidly-maturing monomer with low acid sensitivity.
   1325..1359    +  misc_feature   MCS (fragment): multiple cloning site
   1361..2008    +  CDS            RAN: RAN_CANLF - Experimental evidence at protein level: Swiss-Prot protein existence level 1. GTPase involved in nucleocytoplasmic transport, participating both to the import and the export from the nucleus of proteins and RNAs. Switches between a cytoplasmic GDP- and a nuclear GTP-bound state by nucleotide exchange and GTP hydrolysis. Nuclear import receptors such as importin beta bind their substrates only in the absence of GTP- bound RAN and release them upon direct interaction with GTP-bound RAN, while export receptors behave in the opposite way. Thereby, RAN controls cargo loading and release
   2018..2035    +  misc_feature   MCS (fragment): multiple cloning site
   2047..2131    +  CDS            large T antigen (fragment): large T antigen from SV40 (simian virus 40)
   2154..2275    +  polyA_signal   SV40 poly(A) signal: SV40 polyadenylation signal
   2309..2737    -  rep_origin     f1 ori (sequence partly withheld): f1 bacteriophage origin of replication; arrow indicates direction of (+) strand synthesis
   2764..2868    +  promoter       AmpR promoter: bla
   2870..3227    +  promoter       SV40 promoter: SV40 enhancer and early promoter
   3262..4056    +  CDS            NeoR/KanR: aminoglycoside phosphotransferase from Tn5; aph(3')-II (or nptII); confers resistance to neomycin, kanamycin, and G418 (Geneticin®)
   4077..4229    +  CDS            ble (fragment): BLE_KLEPN - Experimental evidence at protein level: Swiss-Prot protein existence level 1. Binding protein with a strong affinity to the bleomycin family of antibiotics. Binds to CL990; an antimitotic-antibiotic compound. From Klebsiella pneumoniae.
   4288..4335    +  polyA_signal   HSV TK poly(A) signal: herpes simplex virus thymidine kinase polyadenylation signal (Cole and Stacy, 1985)
   4426..4442    -  polyA_signal   bGH poly(A) signal (fragment): bovine growth hormone polyadenylation signal
   4664..5252    +  rep_origin     ori: high-copy-number ColE1/pMB1/pBR322/pUC origin of replication
>Addgene plasmid #118316 | mCherry-RanV19 | addgene full sequence | sequence record 229774 | Addgene NGS Result
GCATTAGTTATTAATAGTAATCAATTACGGGGTCATTAGTTCATAGCCCATATATGGAGTTCCGCGTTAC
ATAACTTACGGTAAATGGCCCGCCTGGCTGACCGCCCAACGACCCCCGCCCATTGACGTCAATAATGACG
TATGTTCCCATAGTAACGCCAATAGGGACTTTCCATTGACGTCAATGGGTGGAGTATTTACGGTAAACTG
CCCACTTGGCAGTACATCAAGTGTATCATATGCCAAGTACGCCCCCTATTGACGTCAATGACGGTAAATG
GCCCGCCTGGCATTATGCCCAGTACATGACCTTATGGGACTTTCCTACTTGGCAGTACATCTACGTATTA
GTCATCGCTATTACCATGGTGATGCGGTTTTGGCAGTACATCAATGGGCGTGGATAGCGGTTTGACTCAC
GGGGATTTCCAAGTCTCCACCCCATTGACGTCAATGGGAGTTTGTTTTGGCACCAAAATCAACGGGACTT
TCCAAAATGTCGTAACAACTCCGCCCCATTGACGCAAATGGGCGGTAGGCGTGTACGGTGGGAGGTCTAT
ATAAGCAGAGCTGGTTTAGTGAACCGTCAGATCCGCTAGCGCTACCGGTCGCCACCATGGTGAGCAAGGG
CGAGGAGGATAACATGGCCATCATCAAGGAGTTCATGCGCTTCAAGGTGCACATGGAGGGCTCCGTGAAC
GGCCACGAGTTCGAGATCGAGGGCGAGGGCGAGGGCCGCCCCTACGAGGGCACCCAGACCGCCAAGCTGA
AGGTGACCAAGGGTGGCCCCCTGCCCTTCGCCTGGGACATCCTGTCCCCTCAGTTCATGTACGGCTCCAA
GGCCTACGTGAAGCACCCCGCCGACATCCCCGACTACTTGAAGCTGTCCTTCCCCGAGGGCTTCAAGTGG
GAGCGCGTGATGAACTTCGAGGACGGCGGCGTGGTGACCGTGACCCAGGACTCCTCCCTGCAGGACGGCG
AGTTCATCTACAAGGTGAAGCTGCGCGGCACCAACTTCCCCTCCGACGGCCCCGTAATGCAGAAGAAGAC
CATGGGCTGGGAGGCCTCCTCCGAGCGGATGTACCCCGAGGACGGCGCCCTGAAGGGCGAGATCAAGCAG
AGGCTGAAGCTGAAGGACGGCGGCCACTACGACGCTGAGGTCAAGACCACCTACAAGGCCAAGAAGCCCG
TGCAGCTGCCCGGCGCCTACAACGTCAACATCAAGTTGGACATCACCTCCCACAACGAGGACTACACCAT
CGTGGAACAGTACGAACGCGCCGAGGGCCGCCACTCCACCGGCGGCATGGACGAGCTGTACAAGTCCGGA
CTCAGATCTCGAGCTCAAGCTTCGAATTCCATGGCTGCGCAGGGAGAGCCCCAGGTCCAGTTCAAACTTG
TATTGGTTGGTGATGTTGGTACTGGAAAAACGACCTTCGTGAAACGTCATTTGACTGGTGAATTTGAGAA
GAAGTATGTAGCCACCTTGGGTGTTGAGGTTCATCCCCTAGTGTTCCACACCAACAGAGGACCTATTAAG
TTCAATGTATGGGACACAGCCGGCCAGGAGAAATTCGGTGGACTGAGAGATGGCTATTATATCCAAGCCC
AGTGTGCCATCATAATGTTTGATGTAACATCGAGAGTTACTTACAAGAATGTGCCTAACTGGCATAGAGA
TCTGGTACGAGTGTGTGAAAACATCCCCATTGTGTTGTGTGGCAACAAAGTGGATATTAAGGACAGGAAA
GTGAAGGCGAAATCCATTGTCTTCCACCGAAAGAAGAATCTTCAGTACTACGACATTTCTGCCAAAAGTA
ACTACAACTTTGAAAAGCCCTTCCTCTGGCTTGCTAGGAAGCTCATTGGAGACCCTAACTTGGAATTTGT
TGCCATGCCTGCTCTCGCCCCACCAGAAGTTGTCATGGACCCAGCTTTGGCAGCACAGTATGAGCACGAC
TTAGAGGTTGCTCAGACAACTGCTCTCCCGGATGAGGATGATGACCTGTAATCTAGAGGGCCCGGGATCC
ACCGGATCTAGATAACTGATCATAATCAGCCATACCACATTTGTAGAGGTTTTACTTGCTTTAAAAAACC
TCCCACACCTCCCCCTGAACCTGAAACATAAAATGAATGCAATTGTTGTTGTTAACTTGTTTATTGCAGC
TTATAATGGTTACAAATAAAGCAATAGCATCACAAATTTCACAAATAAAGCATTTTTTTCACTGCATTCT
AGTTGTGGTTTGTCCAAACTCATCAATGTATCTTAACGCGTAAATTGTAAGCGTTAATATTTTGTTAAAA
TTCGCGTTAAATTTTTGTTAAATCAGCTCATTTTTTAACCAATAGGCCGAAATCGGCAAAATCCCTTATA
AATCAAAAGAATAGACCGAGATAGGGT
[37 nt withheld, positions 2408-2444]
AAAGAACGTGGACTCCAACGTCAAAGG
[49 nt withheld, positions 2472-2520]
T
[91 nt withheld, positions 2522-2612]
G
[124 nt withheld, positions 2614-2737]
CAGGTGGCACTTTTCGGGGAAATGTGCGCGGAACCCCTATTTGTTTATTTTTCTAAATACATTCAAATAT
GTATCCGCTCATGAGACAATAACCCTGATAAATGCTTCAATAATATTGAAAAAGGAAGAGTCCTGAGGCG
GAAAGAACCAGCTGTGGAATGTGTGTCAGTTAGGGTGTGGAAAGTCCCCAGGCTCCCCAGCAGGCAGAAG
TATGCAAAGCATGCATCTCAATTAGTCAGCAACCAGGTGTGGAAAGTCCCCAGGCTCCCCAGCAGGCAGA
AGTATGCAAAGCATGCATCTCAATTAGTCAGCAACCATAGTCCCGCCCCTAACTCCGCCCATCCCGCCCC
TAACTCCGCCCAGTTCCGCCCATTCTCCGCCCCATGGCTGACTAATTTTTTTTATTTATGCAGAGGCCGA
GGCCGCCTCGGCCTCTGAGCTATTCCAGAAGTAGTGAGGAGGCTTTTTTGGAGGCCTAGGCTTTTGCAAA
GATCGATCAAGAGACAGGATGAGGATCGTTTCGCATGATTGAACAAGATGGATTGCACGCAGGTTCTCCG
GCCGCTTGGGTGGAGAGGCTATTCGGCTATGACTGGGCACAACAGACAATCGGCTGCTCTGATGCCGCCG
TGTTCCGGCTGTCAGCGCAGGGGCGCCCGGTTCTTTTTGTCAAGACCGACCTGTCCGGTGCCCTGAATGA
ACTGCAAGACGAGGCAGCGCGGCTATCGTGGCTGGCCACGACGGGCGTTCCTTGCGCAGCTGTGCTCGAC
GTTGTCACTGAAGCGGGAAGGGACTGGCTGCTATTGGGCGAAGTGCCGGGGCAGGATCTCCTGTCATCTC
ACCTTGCTCCTGCCGAGAAAGTATCCATCATGGCTGATGCAATGCGGCGGCTGCATACGCTTGATCCGGC
TACCTGCCCATTCGACCACCAAGCGAAACATCGCATCGAGCGAGCACGTACTCGGATGGAAGCCGGTCTT
GTCGATCAGGATGATCTGGACGAAGAGCATCAGGGGCTCGCGCCAGCCGAACTGTTCGCCAGGCTCAAGG
CGAGCATGCCCGACGGCGAGGATCTCGTCGTGACCCATGGCGATGCCTGCTTGCCGAATATCATGGTGGA
AAATGGCCGCTTTTCTGGATTCATCGACTGTGGCCGGCTGGGTGTGGCGGACCGCTATCAGGACATAGCG
TTGGCTACCCGTGATATTGCTGAAGAGCTTGGCGGCGAATGGGCTGACCGCTTCCTCGTGCTTTACGGTA
TCGCCGCTCCCGATTCGCAGCGCATCGCCTTCTATCGCCTTCTTGACGAGTTCTTCTGAGCGGGACTCTG
GGGTTCGAAATGACCGACCAAGCGACGCCCAACCTGCCATCACGAGATTTCGATTCCACCGCCGCCTTCT
ATGAAAGGTTGGGCTTCGGAATCGTTTTCCGGGACGCCGGCTGGATGATCCTCCAGCGCGGGGATCTCAT
GCTGGAGTTCTTCGCCCACCCTAGGGGGAGGCTAACTGAAACACGGAAGGAGACAATACCGGAAGGAACC
CGCGCTATGACGGCAATAAAAAGACAGAATAAAACGCACGGTGTTGGGTCGTTTGTTCATAAACGCGGGG
TTCGGTCCCAGGGCTGGCACTCTGTCGATACCCCACCGAGACCCCATTGGGGCCAATACGCCCGCGTTTC
TTCCTTTTCCCCACCCCACCCCCCAAGTTCGGGTGAAGGCCCAGGGCTCGCAGCCAACGTCGGGGCGGCA
GGCCCTGCCATAGCCTCAGGTTACTCATATATACTTTAGATTGATTTAAAACTTCATTTTTAATTTAAAA
GGATCTAGGTGAAGATCCTTTTTGATAATCTCATGACCAAAATCCCTTAACGTGAGTTTTCGTTCCACTG
AGCGTCAGACCCCGTAGAAAAGATCAAAGGATCTTCTTGAGATCCTTTTTTTCTGCGCGTAATCTGCTGC
TTGCAAACAAAAAAACCACCGCTACCAGCGGTGGTTTGTTTGCCGGATCAAGAGCTACCAACTCTTTTTC
CGAAGGTAACTGGCTTCAGCAGAGCGCAGATACCAAATACTGTTCTTCTAGTGTAGCCGTAGTTAGGCCA
CCACTTCAAGAACTCTGTAGCACCGCCTACATACCTCGCTCTGCTAATCCTGTTACCAGTGGCTGCTGCC
AGTGGCGATAAGTCGTGTCTTACCGGGTTGGACTCAAGACGATAGTTACCGGATAAGGCGCAGCGGTCGG
GCTGAACGGGGGGTTCGTGCACACAGCCCAGCTTGGAGCGAACGACCTACACCGAACTGAGATACCTACA
GCGTGAGCTATGAGAAAGCGCCACGCTTCCCGAAGGGAGAAAGGCGGACAGGTATCCGGTAAGCGGCAGG
GTCGGAACAGGAGAGCGCACGAGGGAGCTTCCAGGGGGAAACGCCTGGTATCTTTATAGTCCTGTCGGGT
TTCGCCACCTCTGACTTGAGCGTCGATTTTTGTGATGCTCGTCAGGGGGGCGGAGCCTATGGAAAAACGC
CAGCAACGCGGCCTTTTTACGGTTCCTGGCCTTTTGCTGGCCTTTTGCTCACATGTTCTTTCCTGCGTTA
TCCCCTGATTCTGTGGATAACCGTATTACCGCCAT
