>Addgene plasmid #118316 | mCherry-RanV19 | depositor partial sequence | sequence record 223446 | CMV; till Ran 324bp
AGGGTACATGGCCATCATCAGGAGTTCATGCGCTTCAAGGTGCACATGGAGGGCTCCGTGAACGGCCACG
AGTTCGAGATCGAGGGCGAGGGCGAGGGCCGCCCCTACGAGGGCACCCAGACCGCCAAGCTGAAGGTGAC
CAAGGGTGGCCCCCTGCCCTTCGCCTGGGACATCCTGTCCCCTCAGTTCATGTACGGCTCCAAGGCCTAC
GTGAAGCACCCCGCCGACATCCCCGACTACTTGAAGCTGTCCTTCCCCGAGGGCTTCAAGTGGGAGCGCG
TGATGAACTTCGAGGACGGCGGCGTGGTGACCGTGACCCAGGACTCCTCCCTGCAGGACGGCGAGTTCAT
CTACAAGGTGAAGCTGCGCGGCACCAACTTCCCCTCCGACGGCCCCGTAATGCAGAAGAAGACCATGGGC
TGGGAGGCCTCCTCCGAGCGGATGTACCCCGAGGACGGCGCCCTGAAGGGCGAGATCAAGCAGAGGCTGA
AGCTGAAGGACGGCGGCCACTACGACGCTGAGGTCAAGACCACCTACAAGGCCAAGAAGCCCGTGCAGCT
GCCCGGCGCCTACAACGTCAACATCAAGTTGGACATCACCTCCCACAACGAGGACTACACCATCGTGGAA
CAGTACGAACGCGCCGAGGGCCGCCACTCCACCGGCGGCATGGACGAGCTGTACAAGTCCGGACTCAGAT
CTCGAGCTCAAGCTTCGAATTCCATGGCTGCGCAGGGAGAGCCCCAGGTCCAGTTCAAACTTGTATTGGT
TGGTGATGTTGGTACTGGAAAAACGACCTTCGTGAAACGTCATTTGACTGGTGAATTTGAGAAGAAGTAT
GTAGCCACCTTGGGTGTTGAGGTTCATCCCCTAGTGTTCCACACCAACAGAGGACCTATTAAGTTCAATG
TATGGGACACAGCCGGCCAGGAGAAATTCGGTGGACTGAGAGATGGCTATTATATCCAAGCCCAGTGTGC
CATCATAATGTTTGATGTAACATCGAGAGTTACTTACAAGAATGTGCCTAACTGGCATAGAGATCTG
